Addgene plasmid #109535: actc1b-mKate2-ARF1
Purpose: Muscle specific zebrafish expression of mKate2 fused to ARF1
Depositing lab: Rob Parton. Depositing organization: University of Queensland, Institute for Molecular Bioscience. Publication: In vivo cell biological screening identifies an endocytic capture mechanism for T-tubule formation. Hall TE, Martel N, Ariotti N, Xiong Z, Lo HP, Ferguson C, Rae J, Lim YW, Parton RG. Nat Commun. 2020 Jul 24;11(1):3711. doi: 10.1038/s41467-020-17486-w. PubMed 32709891.
Backbone
  Vector backbone: pDEST-actc1b-mKate2-ccdb
  Vector type: Zebrafish plasmids
Growth in bacteria
  Bacterial resistance: Ampicillin, 100 μg/mL
  Growth temperature: 37°C
  Growth strain: DH5alpha
  Copy number: High Copy
Gene/Insert
  Gene/Insert name: ARF1
  Species: D. rerio (zebrafish)
  Entrez Gene: arf1 (a.k.a. wu:fb33e02, wu:fb78h01)
  Tag / fusion protein: mKate2 (N terminal on insert)
  Cloning method: Gateway Cloning
Terms and licenses: Academic/Nonprofit Terms; Industry Terms: Not Available to Industry
How to cite: actc1b-mKate2-ARF1 was a gift from Rob Parton (Addgene plasmid # 109535 ; http://n2t.net/addgene:109535 ; RRID:Addgene_109535)
