[The description below was written by a language model from this plasmid's Addgene catalogue record and pLannotate feature annotations shown in this document.]
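Description:
actc1b-mKate2-ARF1 is a zebrafish expression plasmid assembled by Gateway recombination into the destination vector pDEST-actc1b-mKate2-ccdb, designed to express a red fluorescent ARF1 fusion specifically in muscle. It is propagated in E. coli as a high-copy plasmid through a ColE1/pUC-type origin and selected with ampicillin via the β-lactamase gene. The backbone also carries pBluescript-derived remnants (lac promoter and operator, T3 promoter, MCS fragment, a partial M13 origin) that play no part in expression in fish.

The payload is a single open reading frame in which mKate2, a monomeric, rapidly maturing red fluorescent protein, sits at the N terminus and is joined across an attB2 recombination scar to the zebrafish arf1 coding sequence, followed by an SV40 polyadenylation signal. ARF1 is a small GTP-binding protein that regulates vesicle budding and coat recruitment at the Golgi. The annotation software labelled the insert by homology to the bovine protein, but the catalogue gives its species as D. rerio. The attB1, attB2, attB3 and attB4 sites mark the module junctions of the Gateway assembly. The actc1b promoter named in the construct and backbone is not annotated in the feature table. It presumably occupies the largely unannotated region between attB4 and attB1, where the short "copia promoter" hit is probably an incidental match. A fragment matching medaka tyrosinase lies next to the M13 origin remnant, and the record does not explain its function. No transposon or meganuclease elements for genomic integration are annotated.

According to the record, the plasmid is used for muscle-specific labelling of ARF1 in zebrafish. The associated publication is an in vivo cell biological screen of T-tubule formation.
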