Features (pLannotate 1.2.2; 21 found; start..end, strand, type, name):
      2..22      +  protein_bind   attB1: mutant version of attB; core recombination site for the Gateway® BP reaction BP Clonase™
     32..727     +  CDS            mKate2: mKate2 is a basic (constitutively fluorescent) red fluorescent protein published in 2009, derived from Entacmaea quadricolor. It is reported to be a rapidly-maturing monomer with moderate acid sensitivity.
    729..753     -  protein_bind   attB2: mutant version of attB; recombination site for the Gateway® BP reaction BP Clonase™
    755..1291    +  CDS            ARF1: ARF1_BOVIN - Experimental evidence at protein level: Swiss-Prot protein existence level 1. GTP-binding protein involved in protein trafficking among different compartments. Modulates vesicle budding and uncoating within the Golgi complex. Deactivation induces the redistribution of the entire Golgi complex to the endoplasmic reticulum, suggesting a crucial role in protein trafficking. In its GTP-bound form, its triggers the association with coat proteins with the Golgi membrane. The hydrolysis of ARF1-bound GTP, which is mediated by ARFGAPs proteins, is required for dissociation of coat protein
   1295..1315    -  protein_bind   attB3: mutant version of attB; core recombination site for the Gateway® BP reaction BP Clonase™
   1319..1339    +  CDS            lacZα (fragment): LacZα fragment of β-galactosidase; lacZ fragment
   1355..1489    -  polyA_signal   SV40 poly(A) signal: SV40 polyadenylation signal
   1512..1595    -  CDS            large T antigen (fragment): large T antigen from SV40 (simian virus 40)
   2161..2201    -  misc_feature   MCS (fragment): pBluescript multiple cloning site
   2214..2232    -  promoter       T3 promoter: promoter for bacteriophage T3 RNA polymerase
   2277..2293    -  protein_bind   lac operator: The lac repressor binds to the lac operator to inhibit transcription in E. coli. This inhibition can be relieved by adding lactose or isopropyl-β-D-thiogalactopyranoside (IPTG). lac repressor encoded by lacI
   2301..2331    -  promoter       lac promoter: promoter for the E. coli lac operon
   2346..2367    -  protein_bind   CAP binding site: CAP binding activates transcription in the presence of cAMP. E. coli catabolite activator protein
   2380..2472    -  CDS            lacI (fragment): lac repressor; lacI; The lac repressor binds to the lac operator to inhibit transcription in E. coli. This inhibition can be relieved by adding lactose or isopropyl-β-D-thiogalactopyranoside (IPTG).
   2655..3243    -  rep_origin     ori: high-copy-number ColE1/pMB1/pBR322/pUC origin of replication
   3414..4274    -  CDS            AmpR: β-lactamase; bla; confers resistance to ampicillin, carbenicillin, and related antibiotics
   4275..4379    -  promoter       AmpR promoter: bla
   4405..4626    -  rep_origin     M13 ori (fragment) (sequence partly withheld): M13 bacteriophage origin of replication; arrow indicates direction of (+) strand synthesis
   4626..4913    +  CDS            tyr (fragment) (sequence partly withheld): TYRO_ORYLA - Also known as tyro. Experimental evidence at transcript level: Swiss-Prot protein existence level 2. This is a copper-containing oxidase that functions in the formation of pigments such as melanins and other polyphenolic compounds. From Oryzias latipes (Japanese rice fish) (Japanese killifish).
   5495..5515    +  protein_bind   attB4: mutant version of attB; core recombination site for the Gateway® BP reaction BP Clonase™
   6416..6432    -  promoter       copia promoter (fragment): strong promoter from the Drosophila transposable element copia (Sinclair et al., 1986)
>Addgene plasmid #109535 | actc1b-mKate2-ARF1 | addgene full sequence | sequence record 224846 | Addgene NGS Result
GCAAGTTTGTACAAAAAAGCAGGCTGCCACCATGGTGAGCGAGCTGATTAAGGAGAACATGCACATGAAG
CTGTACATGGAGGGCACCGTGAACAACCACCACTTCAAGTGCACATCCGAGGGCGAAGGCAAGCCCTACG
AGGGCACCCAGACCATGAGAATCAAGGCGGTCGAGGGCGGCCCTCTCCCCTTCGCCTTCGACATCCTGGC
TACCAGCTTCATGTACGGCAGCAAAACCTTCATCAACCACACCCAGGGCATCCCCGACTTCTTTAAGCAG
TCCTTCCCCGAGGGCTTCACATGGGAGAGAGTCACCACATACGAAGACGGGGGCGTGCTGACCGCTACCC
AGGACACCAGCCTCCAGGACGGCTGCCTCATCTACAACGTCAAGATCAGAGGGGTGAACTTCCCATCCAA
CGGCCCTGTGATGCAGAAGAAAACACTCGGCTGGGAGGCCTCCACCGAGACCCTGTACCCCGCTGACGGC
GGCCTGGAAGGCAGAGCCGACATGGCCCTGAAGCTCGTGGGCGGGGGCCACCTGATCTGCAACTTGAAGA
CCACATACAGATCCAAGAAACCCGCTAAGAACCTCAAGATGCCCGGCGTCTACTATGTGGACAGAAGACT
GGAAAGAATCAAGGAGGCCGACAAAGAGACCTACGTCGAGCAGCACGAGGTGGCTGTGGCCAGATACTGC
GACCTCCCTAGCAAACTGGGGCACAGAGACCCAGCTTTCTTGTACAAAGTGGTGGGAAACATATTCGCAA
ACCTCTTTAAAGTCTTCGGCAAGAAGGAGATGAGAATTCTTATGGTGGGACTCGACGCAGCAGGGAAGAC
GACGATTCTGTATAAATTAAAGTTGGGGGAAATTGTGACCACCATCCCAACAATCGGTTTTAATGTTGAA
ACAGTGGAGTACAAGAATATTAGTTTTACAGTTTGGGACGTCGGCGGTCAAGATAAGATTCGACCATTGT
GGCGTCATTATTTCCAGAACACACAAGGTCTGATCTTTGTGGTTGACAGTAATGACCGTGAGCGTGTGAA
TGAGGCGCGAGAGGAGCTGATGAGGATGTTGGCTGAGGATGAGCTCAGAGAAGCAGTTCTGCTGGTGTTT
GCCAACAAACAGGACCTGCCGAACGCCATGAACGCCGCCGAAATCACGGACAAGCTGGGTCTGCACTCAC
TCCGGCACAGAAACTGGTACATTCAGGCCACGTGTGCCACAAGCGGCGACGGCCTCTATGAAGGACTCGA
CTGGTTGTCCAATCAGCTGAAAAACCAGAAATGACAACTTTATTATACATAGTTGATAATTCACTGGCCG
TCGTTTTACGGTACCATCGATGATGATCCAGACATGATAAGATACATTGATGAGTTTGGACAAACCACAA
CTAGAATGCAGTGAAAAAAATGCTTTATTTGTGAAATTTGTGATGCTATTGCTTTATTTGTAACCATTAT
AAGCTGCAATAAACAAGTTAACAACAACAATTGCATTCATTTTATGTTTCAGGTTCAGGGGGAGGTGTGG
GAGGTTTTTTAAAGCAAGTAAAACCTCTACAAATGTGGTATGGCTGATTATGATCCTCTAGATCAGATCT
GCGAAGATACGGCCACGGGTGCTCTTGATCCTGTGGCTGATTTTGGACTGTGCTGCTCGCAGCTGCTGAT
GAATCACATACTTCCTCCATTTTCTTCCACTGATTGACTGTTATAATTTCCCTAATTTCCAGGTCAAGGT
GCTGTGCATTGTGGTAATAGATGTGACATGACGTCACTTCCAAAGGACCAATGAACATGTCTGACCAATT
TCATATAATGTGAAAACGATTTTCATAGGCAGAATAAATAACATTTAAATTAAACTGGGCATCAGCGCAA
TTCAATTGGTTTGGTAATAGCAAGGGAAAATAGAATGAAGTGATCTCCAAAAAATAAGTACTTTTTGACT
GTAAATAAAATTGTAAGGAGTAAAAAGTACTTTTTTTTCTAAAAAAATGTAATTAAGTAAAAGTAAAAGT
ATTGATTTTTAATTGTACTCAAGTAAAGTAAAAATCCCCAAAAATAATACTTAAGTACAGTAATCAAGTA
AAATTACTCAAGTACTTTACACCTCTGGTTCTTGACCCCCTACCTTCAGCAAGCCCAGCAGATCCACTAG
TTCTAGAGCGGCCGCCACCGCGGTGGAGCTCCAGCTTTTGTTCCCTTTAGTGAGGGTTAATTGCGCGCTT
GGCGTAATCATGGTCATAGCTGTTTCCTGTGTGAAATTGTTATCCGCTCACAATTCCACACAACATACGA
GCCGGAAGCATAAAGTGTAAAGCCTGGGGTGCCTAATGAGTGAGCTAACTCACATTAATTGCGTTGCGCT
CACTGCCCGCTTTCCAGTCGGGAAACCTGTCGTGCCAGCTGCATTAATGAATCGGCCAACGCGCGGGGAG
AGGCGGTTTGCGTATTGGGCGCTCTTCCGCTTCCTCGCTCACTGACTCGCTGCGCTCGGTCGTTCGGCTG
CGGCGAGCGGTATCAGCTCACTCAAAGGCGGTAATACGGTTATCCACAGAATCAGGGGATAACGCAGGAA
AGAACATGTGAGCAAAAGGCCAGCAAAAGGCCAGGAACCGTAAAAAGGCCGCGTTGCTGGCGTTTTTCCA
TAGGCTCCGCCCCCCTGACGAGCATCACAAAAATCGACGCTCAAGTCAGAGGTGGCGAAACCCGACAGGA
CTATAAAGATACCAGGCGTTTCCCCCTGGAAGCTCCCTCGTGCGCTCTCCTGTTCCGACCCTGCCGCTTA
CCGGATACCTGTCCGCCTTTCTCCCTTCGGGAAGCGTGGCGCTTTCTCATAGCTCACGCTGTAGGTATCT
CAGTTCGGTGTAGGTCGTTCGCTCCAAGCTGGGCTGTGTGCACGAACCCCCCGTTCAGCCCGACCGCTGC
GCCTTATCCGGTAACTATCGTCTTGAGTCCAACCCGGTAAGACACGACTTATCGCCACTGGCAGCAGCCA
CTGGTAACAGGATTAGCAGAGCGAGGTATGTAGGCGGTGCTACAGAGTTCTTGAAGTGGTGGCCTAACTA
CGGCTACACTAGAAGAACAGTATTTGGTATCTGCGCTCTGCTGAAGCCAGTTACCTTCGGAAAAAGAGTT
GGTAGCTCTTGATCCGGCAAACAAACCACCGCTGGTAGCGGTGGTTTTTTTGTTTGCAAGCAGCAGATTA
CGCGCAGAAAAAAAGGATCTCAAGAAGATCCTTTGATCTTTTCTACGGGGTCTGACGCTCAGTGGAACGA
AAACTCACGTTAAGGCATTTTGGTCATGAGATTATCAAAAAGGATCTTCACCTAGATCCTTTTAAATTAA
AAATGAAGTTTTAAATCAATCTAAAGTATATATGAGTAAACTTGGTCTGACAGTTACCAATGCTTAATCA
GTGAGGCACCTATCTCAGCGATCTGTCTATTTCGTTCATCCATAGTTGCCTGACTCCCCGTCGTGTAGAT
AACTACGATACGGGAGGGCTTACCATCTGGCCCCAGTGCTGCAATGATACCGCGAGACCCACGCTCACCG
GCTCCAGATTTATCAGCAATAAACCAGCCAGCCGGAAGGGCCGAGCGCAGAAGTGGTCCTGCAACTTTAT
CCGCCTCCATCCAGTCTATTAATTGTTGCCGGGAAGCTAGAGTAAGTAGTTCGCCAGTTAATAGTTTGCG
CAACGTTGTTGCCATTGCTACAGGCATCGTGGTGTCACGCTCGTCGTTTGGTATGGCTTCATTCAGCTCC
GGTTCCCAACGATCAAGGCGAGTTACATGATCCCCCATGTTGTGCAAAAAAGCGGTTAGCTCCTTCGGTC
CTCCGATCGTTGTCAGAAGTAAGTTGGCCGCAGTGTTATCACTCATGGTTATGGCAGCACTGCATAATTC
TCTTACTGTCATGCCATCCGTAAGATGCTTTTCTGTGACTGGTGAGTACTCAACCAAGTCATTCTGAGAA
TAGTGTATGCGGCGACCGAGTTGCTCTTGCCCGGCGTCAATACGGGATAATACCGCGCCACATAGCAGAA
CTTTAAAAGTGCTCATCATTGGAAAACGTTCTTCGGGGCGAAAACTCTCAAGGATCTTACCGCTGTTGAG
ATCCAGTTCGATGTAACCCACTCGTGCACCCAACTGATCTTCAGCATCTTTTACTTTCACCAGCGTTTCT
GGGTGAGCAAAAACAGGAAGGCAAAATGCCGCAAAAAAGGGAATAAGGGCGACACGGAAATGTTGAATAC
TCATACTCTTCCTTTTTCAATATTATTGAAGCATTTATCAGGGTTATTGTCTCATGAGCGGATACATATT
TGAATGTATTTAGAAAAATAAACAAATAGGGGTTCCGCGCACATTTCCCCGAAAAGTGCCACCTAAATTG
TAAGCGTTAATATTTTGTTAAAATTCGCGTTAAATTTTTGTTAAATCAGCTCATTTTTTAACCAATAGGC
CGAAATCGGCAAAATCCCTTATAAATCAAAAGAATAGACCGAGATAGGGT
[37 nt withheld, positions 4531-4567]
AAAGAACGTGGACTCCAACGTCAAAGG
[32 nt withheld, positions 4595-4626]
GCTGGCTAAGAACTCATCAGCCTCCCCGGTCCATCTACCCACGTACCAATGCACCAATTGGCCACAATGA
CGGCTACTACATGGTGCCATTCCTTCCTCTTTATAGGAATGGAGACTACCTCCTGTCCAACAATGCTCTT
GGATACGAGTACGCCTACCTGTTGGACCCAGGTCATTGCACAACACCAGAAATGCCCTCTGATCTGCAAA
AGACGTGAATATCTGTTCAGACACCCATATCCACTCTGTTCCACACAGGTCAGAGGTTTGTCCAGGAGTT
CTTGACAGAGGTGTAAAAAGTACTCAAAAATTTTACTCAAGTGAAAGTACAAGTACTTAGGGAAAATTTT
ACTCAATTAAAAGTAAAAGTATCTGGCTAGAATCTTACTTGAGTAAAAGTAAAAAAGTACTCCATTAAAA
TTGTACTTGAGTATTAAGGAAGTAAAAGTAAAAGCAAGAAAGAAAACTAGAGATTCTTGTTTAAGCTTTT
AATCTCAAAAAACATTAAATGAAATGCATACAAGGTTTTATCCTGCTTTAGAACTGTTTGTATTTAATTA
TCAAACTATAAGACAGACAATCTAATGCCAGTACACGCTACTCAAAGTTGTAAAACCTCAGATTTAACTT
CAGTAGAAGCTGATTCTCAAAATTGTTAGTGTCAAGCCTAGCTCTTTTGGGGCTGAAAAGCAATCCTGCA
GTGCTGAAAAGCCTCTCACAGGCAGCCGATGCGGGAAGAGGTGTATTAGTCTTGATAGAGAGGCTGCAAA
TAGCAGGAAACGTGAGCAGAGACTCCCTGGTGTCTGAAACACAGGCCAGATGGGCCCTCGAGCAGGAAAC
AGCTATGACCATGATTACGCCAAGCTATCAACTTTGTATAGAAAAGTTGGCACGCGCAGATTCCGTGTGG
GCCTGGTAATATCTTACCATTTTAAGCTATTTTAAGATTAGGGAAAAAAATTAAATAAAACTACTTTAAA
ATTACTTTCCTTAAAAAGCAACATATTTATTTAGTTTTTGTTTAACTGGCTCAAGATTGTAATATTTTAC
TTTTACATGTTTTTTTAAGTACCTAAATGTGTTCAAAAGTAAAGTATGTTATTGTTTTTTTTTTTTAATG
TTAGCTAAGCTTTAAATTGTAATATATTACTTTTAAAAGTGACTTTTTAAAAATGTAAATAAAAAAGTAA
CTATAAATGTGTAATGCATGTTATTTCTGTGGGTTTTTAATTTTCATCTCAACTGGGCTTACAATTTTAA
CATAATAAAAATCAAATCAAATCAAATCAGGCCCTTATTTGTCACATACACTCTTGTATACTGAAATAAA
CTAAATGTTGAGAAAAATTTAAATACACCAAAATAACGCATACCTTTTTTGTAATTACCTAAGTAAAACA
TTTAGTTCCTTTTTTAAGTGACTCAAGATTGTAATCTATTAATTGTAAAAGATAAAACTAGTGATCAATC
TGACGTGCTTCTATGCAGCCTGTGAGATTAATTGTGATGTTTAATTATTAAACAATTTAAATGGATCAAA
CATTTCACATGTGCTTATTGTGTCCAACAAAACCAGCAGAAGCACTTAAAAATATTGCATGACAACATGA
GTTTTTAATGTAAATTATATATACTTCCTAAACGAAGTTAATCATATTTCTAAAATAATAATGTCATTGA
AATATTTAAATAAATGATAAGCTTTAGTTGATTCAACATAAAATTGAAAGCAATAAGGACTTTTTTTTTT
TACAGCGGTGAAGCAAAAGCATGTAATAATCATATAATATAATAAATAAATAAATAAATAATGGCTCTTG
GTGCAAATATGAACACTTTAAATAAATATAGAATAAATATGATCAATAAGTCATAACGATGTGTTTTATG
TTGATTATAATTTAAACATGTTTCTAACGCAAGTTTTAAAAACTGTTTTAAAGTATTATTTTAAGTTATA
AGATCAATTTGACTCAACATTTTGTAGTGAAAATATGTTGTGTAAAATTAATATAATATACACTATAAAA
ATGCAGGGTTCCACACAATACATTAATGTTGTCCCAACACAAATCGATTAAGTTAACAAATATATGTGGA
TTGAACATAAAAAATTAAGTTGTCCCAATGAAATCTCAAGAATTGTGTTGTTTCAGCTCATTTTAAATAA
GTAGTTTTAACAAGTAAAAAATAACATATTTTTGAGTGTGTATATATATATATTACAAAATATAATAATA
TAAAATGTAAAAGATATAAACCATGCTACATATATTTAAGAGCTATTTTGCACATTACTTTTTTGCAAGC
CATTTTAGTGTTTTTTTTACAAATATATATTAGCTAAATATACAATATCTTAAATATACAATTAATCAGA
CATGCAATTAATGCATTTAACCTACATAAAAATACATGATCAACATATGTTTTATGCTGATTACAACTAA
ATCAAACGTAATGAAATTAATTTATAAAAGCGATTTAAATATGTCAATATTTTAAGTTAAAATCACTTGA
AACCTACTATAAATGAACTTAAATTAAAAAAATCTCCTTTAATTCCAATGCAACAGTGTTGTTTTTTCAG
CTGAGGACCCCCGGTGCAGATGGTTGGCCCCCGGCCCGCTATTCTAAGGAAGCCTTTCTTAATTTTAGGG
CGGCGCTGCATGCGCTCAGATCAGATTCACGGGTGGAGAGGGTTATTTTCTCTTTTTTATTTTTTCTTGC
CTGCTCATATTTGGGCCTGTGTGAACCCCAGGCTCCGCCTCGGCCCCCAGGAGCCGCTCTTATTTAAAGG
GGATCCTCGCCTTCAGTCTTCGTCCCAGTGGAAGCATCAGTCTTGTGATAACAACTTGGTGAGTCCTACA
GACCAGCGCTCGACTCTAGGCTTTAAATGCATTGATTTCTCTGGATTAGCTACCGGGAGAGTTTTAACTT
TGCTTATTAGTCTTGTGCTCGAACTGCTAGGTTTAAAGAGTGTTTTCTCTAATGCATGCATGAAGCGACA
GCTGAAAACCAGAAATAGAGCGTTTGTCCTCCTGTTAAACTCTAGCCTTTCTTTGGCATTTGTCAGTCCG
AGTCTTCAGCTGCCGGCAGGAGATTGGGTTTCAGTAACACTTGCTGAGCACAAACTACACGTGCTTTCTT
CAGATTTAATTCATTATTAATCATTCTAGATTTAAATGATGTTCTTACTCATTGCTGATTATTTTAGCCT
TGCGGAGCAGATTAAATGAGCACGTGTTTCATTAAGATTGATTTAAATATAATTAATATTTCACCACTGT
AGTTTTAAAATTGCCTTCTAAGTCATGGTTGATTTTTAATAGGTATCGGCTCTAATTAGATTACTATTTT
GGTTTTTAAATGTTATTTCTATTTCATTTGTAGGCTCGTTTTTAATGTGATTTTATTAGATTCTAGTTTT
AAAATCATCTCTTAGCCTTAATGAGCAGACTGAATGAACATGTTTCATTAAGATTAACTTCATTATAATG
AATTATTTAATCATTCTAGTGGGTTATAAATCAGCTCTATTTAAATTAATTGTCGTGTTTATTTCTATTT
AATTTTTGATTATTTTTTCAGGGTCGTTTTTATGTGATTTTTTCCCGTTTCTAATTTTAAACTAATTGTT
TGATTTTTATATGATTCGACTCTTTTTAAATGAATTGTTTTGCTTTTTTTATTGAGCATATATATATTAT
ACAATTTCAATCAACAATTGTTGTGCTTTTTAAATGTTGTTTCTATTTCATTTCTAGGGTCGATTTTATT
CGATTCTAGTTTTAAAATCGTGATTTTTAACTTCTAACCTTACTGAGCAGACTGAATGAACATGTTTCAT
CAAGATTAACTTCATTATAGTTAATTATTGAATCGTGCTAGTGGTTTATAAATCAGCTCTATTTAAATTA
ATCATCATCATTATTTCTATTTAATTTTTATTATTTCTTTAGGATTATTTTTATGTGATTTTTTTCACGT
TCTAGTTTTAAACTCAATGCTCATTACTGCTCACCCTTGCTGAGCAGTCTTTCGTTAAGATTAAATTAAT
TAATAACCATTCTAGTTTTAAAACAGTGTCTTAAGGCATAGCTGATATTTTACAAGTTTACTATTTAATA
TATCTCCTTTCTTTTTTTAGGGTCGATTTCATCTGATTTGATTAATTTTTATTATCTTCACTAAGCTTTT
TGTTCTAGGTTTTATTCTCAGTATTATTACTGTTATATTTGAACTGAATTTCTCCTCATAGTTTATTCAT
TTTATTTATTTATTTTTTGTTTATTCGCTATTTTGTATTTTAGTTTTTAATTAGAAATTTTATTAGAATC
GTTTTGAACTAGTTTTTATGCACTCTAACATTAATATTAAATCATAACTATTATTTTTATTATAATTTAT
TTGTGTTTATCTTTTTGTGTAGCTTTCATGTGTTTTTATTTTAGTTTTATTATGTTTGCATTGAATTTTT
TGGACTAGTTTATATAACGATATACAGAAAAGCCATGACAACAAATGTTTTTATAATACCTATTAAGTAT
AAGCTAATCAGATTTCCACTATTCTGTTCAAAGTTAACATTATTAGCCATTCTGATGGATCATTTGACAT
TTGTCATATGTCTTTATGAACACTGCTCTTTCAGATGCCACTTTTAAAGCTGTTTTTTACAGTAAATGAA
CGTTTATTATTATGACATTATTTCCTAAGGCCTCTAGAGTACAGCAGGATGTGGCGTGTGCATTACCGTG
TAATTATGCTGACTGTAAATGTGCATTTATAGACTGTCAGCATGTCTGACTGTGCGCTGTTGTGATTGGT
CCTGCACAGACCAAG
